Addgene plasmid #47389: pcDNA3.1-GoldenGate-VP64
Purpose: (Empty Backbone) Expression plasmid for TALE proteins fused to VP64 activation domain compatible with GoldenGate cloning system
Depositing lab: Charles Gersbach. Depositing organization: Duke University. Publication: Synergistic and tunable human gene activation by combinations of synthetic transcription factors. Perez-Pinera P, Ousterout DG, Brunger JM, Farin AM, Glass KA, Guilak F, Crawford GE, Hartemink AJ, Gersbach CA. Nat Methods. 2013 Mar;10(3):239-42. doi: 10.1038/nmeth.2361. Epub 2013 Feb 3. PubMed 23377379.
Backbone
  Vector backbone: pcDNA3.1
  Backbone manufacturer: Invitrogen
  Backbone size (bp): 7044
  Vector type: Mammalian Expression, TALEN
  Promoter: CMV
  Tag / fusion protein: FLAG (N terminal on insert); SV40 NLS (N terminal on insert); HA (C terminal on insert); SV40 NLS (C terminal on insert)
Growth in bacteria
  Bacterial resistance: Ampicillin, 100 μg/mL
  Growth temperature: 37°C
  Growth strain: DH5alpha
  Copy number: High Copy
Gene/Insert
  Cloning method: Unknown
  Sequencing primers: 5′ CMV-F; 3′ BGH-rev
Terms and licenses: Academic/Nonprofit Terms; Industry Terms: Not Available to Industry
How to cite: pcDNA3.1-GoldenGate-VP64 was a gift from Charles Gersbach (Addgene plasmid # 47389 ; http://n2t.net/addgene:47389 ; RRID:Addgene_47389)
