[The description below was written by a language model from this plasmid's Addgene catalogue record and pLannotate feature annotations shown in this document.]
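Description:
pcDNA3.1-GoldenGate-VP64 is an empty mammalian expression backbone, built on pcDNA3.1, that serves as a destination vector for assembling custom TALE DNA-binding domains by Golden Gate cloning and expressing them as synthetic transcriptional activators. It is propagated in E. coli as a high-copy plasmid through a ColE1/pUC-type origin with ampicillin selection (AmpR under its own promoter). It also carries an f1 origin and an SV40 promoter-driven neomycin phosphotransferase cassette with an SV40 poly(A) signal, which would allow G418 selection in mammalian cells. The catalogue lists a backbone size of 7,044 bp, whereas the annotated depositor sequence is 6,699 nt; the record does not explain the difference.

The expression unit is driven by the CMV enhancer and immediate-early promoter, with a downstream T7 promoter, and ends at the bGH polyadenylation signal. The reading frame opens with a 3xFLAG tag, followed by an N-terminal TALE segment annotated as an avrXa10 fragment. Next comes a reverse-oriented stuffer containing a lacZα fragment with its lac promoter, operator and CAP site plus pBluescript-derived polylinker remnants. In Golden Gate designs this kind of stuffer is replaced by the assembled repeat array, and its loss typically permits blue/white screening. Downstream lies a C-terminal TALE segment annotated as an avrBs3 fragment, fused to VP64, a tetramer of the minimal VP16 activation domain. The catalogue also records SV40 nuclear localisation signals at both ends and a C-terminal HA tag, although these were not picked up in the feature table. Once a repeat array is inserted, the plasmid expresses an epitope-tagged, nuclear-targeted TALE-VP64 activator. The associated publication used combinations of such factors for synergistic and tunable activation of human genes.
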