Features (pLannotate 1.2.2; 31 found; start..end, strand, type, name):
     28..80      -  misc_feature   bom (fragment): basis of mobility region from pBR322
    235..614     +  enhancer       CMV enhancer: human cytomegalovirus immediate early enhancer
    615..818     +  promoter       CMV promoter: human cytomegalovirus (CMV) immediate early promoter
    814..847     +  LTR            5' LTR (truncated) (fragment): truncated 5' long terminal repeat (LTR) from HIV-1
    863..881     +  promoter       T7 promoter: promoter for bacteriophage T7 RNA polymerase
    907..972     +  CDS            3xFLAG: three tandem FLAG® epitope tags, followed by an enterokinase cleavage site
   1012..1416    +  CDS            avrXa10 (fragment): AVX10_XANOO - Experimental evidence at protein level: Swiss-Prot protein existence level 1. Avirulence protein. Induces the hypersensitive response (HR)in rice plants carrying the resistance gene Xa10. Activity depends on the presence of the core repeat domains; replacement with repeat domains from other proteins (AvrBs3 of X.euvesicatoria (AC P14727) or AvrXa7 of this organism) does not elicit the HR. Probably acts as a transcription factor in its host plant (rice) to induce plant resistance or disease. From Xanthomonas oryzae pv. oryzae.
   1424..1442    -  rep_origin     f1 ori (fragment): f1 bacteriophage origin of replication; arrow indicates direction of (+) strand synthesis
   1447..1602    -  CDS            lacZα (fragment): LacZα fragment of β-galactosidase; lacZ fragment
   1610..1628    +  promoter       T7 promoter: promoter for bacteriophage T7 RNA polymerase
   1637..1660    -  misc_feature   MCS (fragment): pBluescript multiple cloning site
   1676..1694    -  promoter       T3 promoter: promoter for bacteriophage T3 RNA polymerase
   1739..1755    -  protein_bind   lac operator: The lac repressor binds to the lac operator to inhibit transcription in E. coli. This inhibition can be relieved by adding lactose or isopropyl-β-D-thiogalactopyranoside (IPTG). lac repressor encoded by lacI
   1763..1793    -  promoter       lac promoter: promoter for the E. coli lac operon
   1808..1829    -  protein_bind   CAP binding site: CAP binding activates transcription in the presence of cAMP. E. coli catabolite activator protein
   1868..2008    +  CDS            avrBs3 (fragment): AVRB3_XANEU - Experimental evidence at protein level: Swiss-Prot protein existence level 1. Avirulence protein. Acts as a transcription factor in C.annuum plants. In susceptible plants lacking the Bs3 resistance gene induces expression of a number of genes, including genes homologous to a family of auxin-induced genes, alpha-expansin genes, pectate lyase, anthocyanidin glucoside rhamnosyl transferase and at least one transcription factor, UPA20. Their expression leads to plant hypertrophy in mesophyll cells, probably mainly mediated by UPA20 (PubMed:17962565). In resistant plants induces the h
   2054..2203    +  CDS            VP64: tetrameric repeat of the minimal activation domain of herpes simplex virus VP16 (Beerli et al., 1998)
   2299..2523    +  polyA_signal   bGH poly(A) signal: bovine growth hormone polyadenylation signal
   2527..2548    +  promoter       SV40 promoter (fragment): SV40 enhancer and early promoter
   2569..2997    +  rep_origin     f1 ori (sequence partly withheld): f1 bacteriophage origin of replication; arrow indicates direction of (+) strand synthesis
   3011..3340    +  promoter       SV40 promoter: SV40 enhancer and early promoter
   3407..4198    +  CDS            neo: KKA2_KLEPN - Also known as kan, nptII. Experimental evidence at protein level: Swiss-Prot protein existence level 1. Resistance to kanamycin, neomycin, paromomycin, ribostamycin, butirosin and gentamicin B. From Klebsiella pneumoniae.
   4222..4380    +  CDS            ble (fragment): BLE_KLEPN - Experimental evidence at protein level: Swiss-Prot protein existence level 1. Binding protein with a strong affinity to the bleomycin family of antibiotics. Binds to CL990; an antimitotic-antibiotic compound. From Klebsiella pneumoniae.
   4375..4496    +  polyA_signal   SV40 poly(A) signal: SV40 polyadenylation signal
   4569..4585    -  protein_bind   lac operator: The lac repressor binds to the lac operator to inhibit transcription in E. coli. This inhibition can be relieved by adding lactose or isopropyl-β-D-thiogalactopyranoside (IPTG). lac repressor encoded by lacI
   4593..4623    -  promoter       lac promoter: promoter for the E. coli lac operon
   4638..4659    -  protein_bind   CAP binding site: CAP binding activates transcription in the presence of cAMP. E. coli catabolite activator protein
   4672..4764    -  CDS            lacI (fragment): lac repressor; lacI; The lac repressor binds to the lac operator to inhibit transcription in E. coli. This inhibition can be relieved by adding lactose or isopropyl-β-D-thiogalactopyranoside (IPTG).
   4947..5532    -  rep_origin     ori: high-copy-number ColE1/pMB1/pBR322/pUC origin of replication
   5703..6563    -  CDS            AmpR: β-lactamase; bla; confers resistance to ampicillin, carbenicillin, and related antibiotics
   6564..6668    -  promoter       AmpR promoter: bla
>Addgene plasmid #47389 | pcDNA3.1-GoldenGate-VP64 | depositor full sequence | sequence record 67465 | pcDNA3.1-GoldenGate-VP64 sequence 6699 bps
GACGGATCGGGAGATCTCCCGATCCCCTATGGTGCACTCTCAGTACAATCTGCTCTGATGCCGCATAGTT
AAGCCAGTATCTGCTCCCTGCTTGTGTGTTGGAGGTCGCTGAGTAGTGCGCGAGCAAAATTTAAGCTACA
ACAAGGCAAGGCTTGACCGACAATTGCATGAAGAATCTGCTTAGGGTTAGGCGTTTTGCGCTGCTTCGCG
ATGTACGGGCCAGATATACGCGTTGACATTGATTATTGACTAGTTATTAATAGTAATCAATTACGGGGTC
ATTAGTTCATAGCCCATATATGGAGTTCCGCGTTACATAACTTACGGTAAATGGCCCGCCTGGCTGACCG
CCCAACGACCCCCGCCCATTGACGTCAATAATGACGTATGTTCCCATAGTAACGCCAATAGGGACTTTCC
ATTGACGTCAATGGGTGGAGTATTTACGGTAAACTGCCCACTTGGCAGTACATCAAGTGTATCATATGCC
AAGTACGCCCCCTATTGACGTCAATGACGGTAAATGGCCCGCCTGGCATTATGCCCAGTACATGACCTTA
TGGGACTTTCCTACTTGGCAGTACATCTACGTATTAGTCATCGCTATTACCATGGTGATGCGGTTTTGGC
AGTACATCAATGGGCGTGGATAGCGGTTTGACTCACGGGGATTTCCAAGTCTCCACCCCATTGACGTCAA
TGGGAGTTTGTTTTGGCACCAAAATCAACGGGACTTTCCAAAATGTCGTAACAACTCCGCCCCATTGACG
CAAATGGGCGGTAGGCGTGTACGGTGGGAGGTCTATATAAGCAGAGCTCTCTGGCTAACTAGAGAACCCA
CTGCTTACTGGCTTATCGAAATTAATACGACTCACTATAGGGAGACCCAAGCTGGCTAGCGCCATGGACT
ACAAAGACCATGACGGTGATTATAAAGATCATGACATCGATTACAAGGATGACGATGACAAGATGGCCCC
CAAGAAGAAGAGGAAGGTGGGCCGCGGATCTGTGGATCTACGCACGCTCGGCTACAGTCAGCAGCAGCAA
GAGAAGATCAAACCGAAGGTGCGTTCGACAGTGGCGCAGCACCACGAGGCACTGGTGGGCCATGGGTTTA
CACACGCGCACATCGTTGCGCTCAGCCAACACCCGGCAGCGTTAGGGACCGTCGCTGTCACGTATCAGCA
CATAATCACGGCGTTGCCAGAGGCGACACACGAAGACATCGTTGGCGTCGGCAAACAGTGGTCCGGCGCA
CGCGCCCTGGAGGCCTTGCTCACGGATGCGGGGGAGTTGAGAGGTCCGCCGTTACAGTTGGACACAGGCC
AACTTGTGAAGATTGCAAAACGTGGCGGCGTGACCGCAATGGAGGCAGTGCATGCATCGCGCAATGCACT
GACGGGTGCCCCCCTGGAGACGGGCGCCGCTACAGGGCGCGTCCCATTCGCCATTCAGGCTGCGCAACTG
TTGGGAAGGGCGATCGGTGCGGGCCTCTTCGCTATTACGCCAGCTGGCGAAAGGGGGATGTGCTGCAAGG
CGATTAAGTTGGGTAACGCCAGGGTTTTCCCAGTCACGACGTTGTAAAACGACGGCCAGTGAGCGCGCGT
AATACGACTCACTATAGGGCGAATTGGGTACCGGGCCCCCCCTCGAGGTCCTCCAGCTTTTGTTCCCTTT
AGTGAGGGTTAATTGCGCGCTTGGCGTAATCATGGTCATAGCTGTTTCCTGTGTGAAATTGTTATCCGCT
CACAATTCCACACAACATACGAGCCGGAAGCATAAAGTGTAAAGCCTGGGGTGCCTAATGAGTGAGCTAA
CTCACATTAATTGCGTTGCGCTCACTGCCCGCTTTCCACCGGTCGTCTCCAACGACCACCTCGTCGCCTT
GGCCTGCCTCGGCGGACGTCCTGCCATGGATGCAGTGAAAAAGGGATTGCCGCACGCGCCGGAATTGATC
AGAAGAGTCAATCGCCGTATTGGCGAACGCACGTCCCATCGCGTTGCCGGATCCAAGGCTAGCCCGAAAA
AGAAACGCAAAGTTGGGCGCGCCGACGCGCTGGACGATTTCGATCTCGACATGCTGGGTTCTGATGCCCT
CGATGACTTTGACCTGGATATGTTGGGAAGCGACGCATTGGATGACTTTGATCTGGACATGCTCGGCTCC
GATGCTCTGGACGATTTCGATCTCGATATGTTAATTAACTACCCGTACGACGTTCCGGACTACGCTTCTT
GAATCGGTAGGAATTCGCGGCCGTCTAGACTTAAGTTTAAACCGCTGATCAGCCTCGACTGTGCCTTCTA
GTTGCCAGCCATCTGTTGTTTGCCCCTCCCCCGTGCCTTCCTTGACCCTGGAAGGTGCCACTCCCACTGT
CCTTTCCTAATAAAATGAGGAAATTGCATCGCATTGTCTGAGTAGGTGTCATTCTATTCTGGGGGGTGGG
GTGGGGCAGGACAGCAAGGGGGAGGATTGGGAAGACAATAGCAGGCATGCTGGGGATGCGGTGGGCTCTA
TGGCTTCTGAGGCGGAAAGAACCAGCTGGGGCTCTAGGGGGTATCCCC
[124 nt withheld, positions 2569-2692]
C
[91 nt withheld, positions 2694-2784]
A
[49 nt withheld, positions 2786-2834]
CCTTTGACGTTGGAGTCCACGTTCTTT
[37 nt withheld, positions 2862-2898]
ACCCTATCTCGGTCTATTCTTTTGATTTATAAGGGATTTTGCCGATTTCGGCCTATTGGTTAAAAAATGA
GCTGATTTAACAAAAATTTAACGCGAATTAATTCTGTGGAATGTGTGTCAGTTAGGGTGTGGAAAGTCCC
CAGGCTCCCCAGCAGGCAGAAGTATGCAAAGCATGCATCTCAATTAGTCAGCAACCAGGTGTGGAAAGTC
CCCAGGCTCCCCAGCAGGCAGAAGTATGCAAAGCATGCATCTCAATTAGTCAGCAACCATAGTCCCGCCC
CTAACTCCGCCCATCCCGCCCCTAACTCCGCCCAGTTCCGCCCATTCTCCGCCCCATGGCTGACTAATTT
TTTTTATTTATGCAGAGGCCGAGGCCGCCTCTGCCTCTGAGCTATTCCAGAAGTAGTGAGGAGGCTTTTT
TGGAGGCCTAGGCTTTTGCAAAAAGCTCCCGGGAGCTTGTATATCCATTTTCGGATCTGATCAAGAGACA
GGATGAGGATCGTTTCGCATGATTGAACAAGATGGATTGCACGCAGGTTCTCCGGCCGCTTGGGTGGAGA
GGCTATTCGGCTATGACTGGGCACAACAGACAATCGGCTGCTCTGATGCCGCCGTGTTCCGGCTGTCAGC
GCAGGGGCGCCCGGTTCTTTTTGTCAAGACCGACCTGTCCGGTGCCCTGAATGAACTGCAGGACGAGGCA
GCGCGGCTATCGTGGCTGGCCACGACGGGCGTTCCTTGCGCAGCTGTGCTCGACGTTGTCACTGAAGCGG
GAAGGGACTGGCTGCTATTGGGCGAAGTGCCGGGGCAGGATCTCCTGTCATCTCACCTTGCTCCTGCCGA
GAAAGTATCCATCATGGCTGATGCAATGCGGCGGCTGCATACGCTTGATCCGGCTACCTGCCCATTCGAC
CACCAAGCGAAACATCGCATCGAGCGAGCACGTACTCGGATGGAAGCCGGTCTTGTCGATCAGGATGATC
TGGACGAAGAGCATCAGGGGCTCGCGCCAGCCGAACTGTTCGCCAGGCTCAAGGCGCGCATGCCCGACGG
CGAGGATCTCGTCGTGACCCATGGCGATGCCTGCTTGCCGAATATCATGGTGGAAAATGGCCGCTTTTCT
GGATTCATCGACTGTGGCCGGCTGGGTGTGGCGGACCGCTATCAGGACATAGCGTTGGCTACCCGTGATA
TTGCTGAAGAGCTTGGCGGCGAATGGGCTGACCGCTTCCTCGTGCTTTACGGTATCGCCGCTCCCGATTC
GCAGCGCATCGCCTTCTATCGCCTTCTTGACGAGTTCTTCTGAGCGGGACTCTGGGGTTCGAAATGACCG
ACCAAGCGACGCCCAACCTGCCATCACGAGATTTCGATTCCACCGCCGCCTTCTATGAAAGGTTGGGCTT
CGGAATCGTTTTCCGGGACGCCGGCTGGATGATCCTCCAGCGCGGGGATCTCATGCTGGAGTTCTTCGCC
CACCCCAACTTGTTTATTGCAGCTTATAATGGTTACAAATAAAGCAATAGCATCACAAATTTCACAAATA
AAGCATTTTTTTCACTGCATTCTAGTTGTGGTTTGTCCAAACTCATCAATGTATCTTATCATGTCTGTAT
ACCGTCGACCTCTAGCTAGAGCTTGGCGTAATCATGGTCATAGCTGTTTCCTGTGTGAAATTGTTATCCG
CTCACAATTCCACACAACATACGAGCCGGAAGCATAAAGTGTAAAGCCTGGGGTGCCTAATGAGTGAGCT
AACTCACATTAATTGCGTTGCGCTCACTGCCCGCTTTCCAGTCGGGAAACCTGTCGTGCCAGCTGCATTA
ATGAATCGGCCAACGCGCGGGGAGAGGCGGTTTGCGTATTGGGCGCTCTTCCGCTTCCTCGCTCACTGAC
TCGCTGCGCTCGGTCGTTCGGCTGCGGCGAGCGGTATCAGCTCACTCAAAGGCGGTAATACGGTTATCCA
CAGAATCAGGGGATAACGCAGGAAAGAACATGTGAGCAAAAGGCCAGCAAAAGGCCAGGAACCGTAAAAA
GGCCGCGTTGCTGGCGTTTTTCCATAGGCTCCGCCCCCCTGACGAGCATCACAAAAATCGACGCTCAAGT
CAGAGGTGGCGAAACCCGACAGGACTATAAAGATACCAGGCGTTTCCCCCTGGAAGCTCCCTCGTGCGCT
CTCCTGTTCCGACCCTGCCGCTTACCGGATACCTGTCCGCCTTTCTCCCTTCGGGAAGCGTGGCGCTTTC
TCATAGCTCACGCTGTAGGTATCTCAGTTCGGTGTAGGTCGTTCGCTCCAAGCTGGGCTGTGTGCACGAA
CCCCCCGTTCAGCCCGACCGCTGCGCCTTATCCGGTAACTATCGTCTTGAGTCCAACCCGGTAAGACACG
ACTTATCGCCACTGGCAGCAGCCACTGGTAACAGGATTAGCAGAGCGAGGTATGTAGGCGGTGCTACAGA
GTTCTTGAAGTGGTGGCCTAACTACGGCTACACTAGAAGAACAGTATTTGGTATCTGCGCTCTGCTGAAG
CCAGTTACCTTCGGAAAAAGAGTTGGTAGCTCTTGATCCGGCAAACAAACCACCGCTGGTAGCGGTTTTT
TTGTTTGCAAGCAGCAGATTACGCGCAGAAAAAAAGGATCTCAAGAAGATCCTTTGATCTTTTCTACGGG
GTCTGACGCTCAGTGGAACGAAAACTCACGTTAAGGGATTTTGGTCATGAGATTATCAAAAAGGATCTTC
ACCTAGATCCTTTTAAATTAAAAATGAAGTTTTAAATCAATCTAAAGTATATATGAGTAAACTTGGTCTG
ACAGTTACCAATGCTTAATCAGTGAGGCACCTATCTCAGCGATCTGTCTATTTCGTTCATCCATAGTTGC
CTGACTCCCCGTCGTGTAGATAACTACGATACGGGAGGGCTTACCATCTGGCCCCAGTGCTGCAATGATA
CCGCGAGACCCACGCTCACCGGCTCCAGATTTATCAGCAATAAACCAGCCAGCCGGAAGGGCCGAGCGCA
GAAGTGGTCCTGCAACTTTATCCGCCTCCATCCAGTCTATTAATTGTTGCCGGGAAGCTAGAGTAAGTAG
TTCGCCAGTTAATAGTTTGCGCAACGTTGTTGCCATTGCTACAGGCATCGTGGTGTCACGCTCGTCGTTT
GGTATGGCTTCATTCAGCTCCGGTTCCCAACGATCAAGGCGAGTTACATGATCCCCCATGTTGTGCAAAA
AAGCGGTTAGCTCCTTCGGTCCTCCGATCGTTGTCAGAAGTAAGTTGGCCGCAGTGTTATCACTCATGGT
TATGGCAGCACTGCATAATTCTCTTACTGTCATGCCATCCGTAAGATGCTTTTCTGTGACTGGTGAGTAC
TCAACCAAGTCATTCTGAGAATAGTGTATGCGGCGACCGAGTTGCTCTTGCCCGGCGTCAATACGGGATA
ATACCGCGCCACATAGCAGAACTTTAAAAGTGCTCATCATTGGAAAACGTTCTTCGGGGCGAAAACTCTC
AAGGATCTTACCGCTGTTGAGATCCAGTTCGATGTAACCCACTCGTGCACCCAACTGATCTTCAGCATCT
TTTACTTTCACCAGCGTTTCTGGGTGAGCAAAAACAGGAAGGCAAAATGCCGCAAAAAAGGGAATAAGGG
CGACACGGAAATGTTGAATACTCATACTCTTCCTTTTTCAATATTATTGAAGCATTTATCAGGGTTATTG
TCTCATGAGCGGATACATATTTGAATGTATTTAGAAAAATAAACAAATAGGGGTTCCGCGCACATTTCCC
CGAAAAGTGCCACCTGACGTC
