>Addgene plasmid #47389 | pcDNA3.1-GoldenGate-VP64 | addgene partial sequence | sequence record 69391 | BGH-rev 5'-TAGAAGGCACAGTCGAGG-3'
AATTCCTACCGATTCAAGAAGCGTAGTCCGGAACGTCGTACGGGTAGTTAATTAACATATCGAGATCGAA
ATCGTCCAGAGCATCGGAGCCGAGCATGTCCAGATCAAAGTCATCCAATGCGTCGCTTCCCAACATATCC
AGGTCAAAGTCATCGAGGGCATCAGAACCCAGCATGTCGAGATCGAAATCGTCCAGCGCGTCGGCGCGCC
CAACTTTGCGTTTCTTTTTCGGGCTAGCCTTGGATCCGGCAACGCGATGGGACGTGCGTTCGCCAATACG
GCGATTGACTCTTCTGATCAATTCCGGCGCGTGCGGCAATCCCTTTTTCACTGCATCCATGGCAGGACGT
CCGCCGAGGCAGGCCAAGGCGACGAGGTGGTCGTTGGAGACGACCGGTGGAAAGCGGGCAGTGAGCGCAA
CGCAATTAATGTGAGTTAGCTCACTCATTAGGCACCCCAGGCTTTACACTTTATGCTTCCGGCTCGTATG
TTGTGTGGAATTGTGAGCGGATAACAATTTCACACAGGAAACAGCTATGACCATGATTACGCCAAGCGCG
CAATTAACCCTCACTAAAGGGAACAAAAGCTGGAGGACCTCGAGGGGGGGCCCGGTACCCAATTCGCCCT
ATAGTGAGTCGTATTACGCGCGCTCACTGGCCGTCGTTTTACAACGTCGTGACTGGGAAAACCCTGGCGT
TACCCAACTTAATCGCCTTGCAGCACATCCCCCTTTCGCCAGCTGGCGTAATAGCGAAGAGGCCCGCACC
GATCGCCCTTCCCAA
