>Addgene plasmid #47389 | pcDNA3.1-GoldenGate-VP64 | addgene partial sequence | sequence record 69392 | CMV-F 5'-CGCAAATGGGCGGTAGGCGTG-3'
CTCTCTGGCTAACTAGAGAACCCACTGCTTACTGGCTTATCGAAATTAATACGACTCACTATAGGGAGAC
CCAAGCTGGCTAGCGCCATGGACTACAAAGACCATGACGGTGATTATAAAGATCATGACATCGATTACAA
GGATGACGATGACAAGATGGCCCCCAAGAAGAAGAGGAAGGTGGGCCGCGGATCTGTGGATCTACGCACG
CTCGGCTACAGTCAGCAGCAGCAAGAGAAGATCAAACCGAAGGTGCGTTCGACAGTGGCGCAGCACCACG
AGGCACTGGTGGGCCATGGGTTTACACACGCGCACATCGTTGCGCTCAGCCAACACCCGGCAGCGTTAGG
GACCGTCGCTGTCACGTATCAGCACATAATCACGGCGTTGCCAGAGGCGACACACGAAGACATCGTTGGC
GTCGGCAAACAGTGGTCCGGCGCACGCGCCCTGGAGGCCTTGCTCACGGATGCGGGGGAGTTGAGAGGTC
CGCCGTTACAGTTGGACACAGGCCAACTTGTGAAGATTGCAAAACGTGGCGGCGTGACCGCAATGGAGGC
AGTGCATGCATCGCGCAATGCACTGACGGGTGCCCCCCTGGAGACGGGCGCCGCTACAGGGCGCGTCCCA
TTCGCCATTCAGGCTGCGCAACTGTTGGGAAGGGCGATCGGTGCGGGCCTCTTCGCTATTACGCCAGCTG
GCGAAAGGGGGATGTGCTGCAAGGCGATTAAGTTGGGTAACGCCAGGGTTTTCCCAGTCACGACGTTGTA
AAACGACGGCCAGTGAGCGCGCGTAATACGAC
